Addgene plasmid #72158: Sema4f.a-Fc-His
Purpose: Expresses the extracellular region of the Sema4F, isoform a protein, C-terminally fused to the Fc region of human IgG1 + 6X histidine tag.
Depositing lab: Woj Wojtowicz. Depositing organization: University of California, Berkeley. Publication: An extracellular biochemical screen reveals that FLRTs and Unc5s mediate neuronal subtype recognition in the retina. Visser JJ, Cheng Y, Perry SC, Chastain AB, Parsa B, Masri SS, Ray TA, Kay JN, Wojtowicz WM. Elife. 2015 Dec 3;4. pii: e08149. doi: 10.7554/eLife.08149. PubMed 26633812.
Backbone
  Vector backbone: pCMVi-SV40ori
  Vector type: Mammalian Expression
Growth in bacteria
  Bacterial resistance: Ampicillin, 100 μg/mL
  Growth temperature: 37°C
  Growth strain: DH5alpha
  Copy number: High Copy
Gene/Insert
  Gene/Insert name: Sema4f.a (alt names: Semaphorin 4F, isoform a; NCBI gene ID 20355)
  Species: M. musculus (mouse)
  Insert size (bp): 1992
  Entrez Gene: Sema4f (a.k.a. Sema W)
  Promoter: CMV
  Tag / fusion protein: Fc-His (C terminal on backbone)
  Cloning method: Restriction Enzyme; 5′ cloning site XhoI (not destroyed); 3′ cloning site AscI (not destroyed)
  Sequencing primers: 5′ GTCAGAGGTAACTCCCGTTGC; 3′ ATCATGAGGGTGTCCTTG
Terms and licenses: Academic/Nonprofit Terms; Industry Terms: Not Available to Industry
How to cite: Sema4f.a-Fc-His was a gift from Woj Wojtowicz (Addgene plasmid # 72158 ; http://n2t.net/addgene:72158 ; RRID:Addgene_72158)
