[The description below was written by a language model from this plasmid's Addgene catalogue record and pLannotate feature annotations shown in this document.]
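Description:
Sema4f.a-Fc-His is a mammalian expression plasmid built on the pCMVi-SV40ori backbone for producing a soluble, tagged form of the mouse semaphorin 4F ectodomain. In bacteria it is maintained as a high-copy plasmid through a ColE1/pUC-type origin and selected with ampicillin via the β-lactamase gene. The backbone also carries an f1 phage origin and short remnants of rop, bom and lacZα, which appear to be leftovers from earlier vector lineages rather than functional parts. An SV40 enhancer/early promoter region is annotated in the backbone. This region contains the SV40 origin reflected in the backbone name, which can support episomal amplification in cells expressing large T antigen.

The expression cassette is driven by the human CMV immediate early enhancer and promoter followed by CMV intron A, an arrangement that generally boosts transcript processing and expression levels. Downstream sits a 1,992 bp fragment of mouse Sema4f isoform a encoding the extracellular region, cloned between XhoI and AscI sites that both remain intact. It is fused at its C terminus to the Fc region of human IgG1 and a 6X histidine tag supplied by the backbone, and the cassette ends with an SV40 polyadenylation signal. The His tag is listed in the catalogue entry but is not separately annotated in the feature table. The Fc portion typically dimerises the fusion and allows capture or detection with Fc-binding reagents, while the His tag offers metal-affinity purification. The associated publication describes an extracellular biochemical screen for receptor–ligand interactions involved in neuronal subtype recognition in the retina, consistent with use of this secreted ectodomain fusion as a binding reagent in such assays.
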