Features (pLannotate 1.2.2; 14 found; start..end, strand, type, name):
     25..408     +  enhancer       CMV enhancer: human cytomegalovirus immediate early enhancer
    410..609     +  promoter       CMV promoter: human cytomegalovirus (CMV) immediate early promoter
    748..1573    +  intron         CMV intron A: human cytomegalovirus intron A (Chapman et al., 1991)
   1597..3588    +  CDS            Sema4f (fragment): SEM4F_MOUSE - Also known as Semaw. Experimental evidence at protein level: Swiss-Prot protein existence level 1. Probable cell surface receptor that regulates oligodendroglial precursor cell migration (PubMed:21945643). Might also regulate differentiation of oligodendroglial precursor cells (By similarity). Has growth cone collapse activity against retinal ganglion-cell axons (By similarity). From Mus musculus (Mouse).
   3598..4278    +  CDS            IGHG1 (fragment): IGHG1_HUMAN - Experimental evidence at protein level: Swiss-Prot protein existence level 1. Constant region of immunoglobulin heavy chains. Immunoglobulins, also known as antibodies, are membrane-bound or secreted glycoproteins produced by B lymphocytes. In the recognition phase of humoral immunity, the membrane-bound immunoglobulins serve as receptors which, upon binding of a specific antigen, trigger the clonal expansion and differentiation of B lymphocytes into immunoglobulins- secreting plasma cells. Secreted immunoglobulins mediate the effector phase of humoral immunity, which results in
   4328..4449    +  polyA_signal   SV40 poly(A) signal: SV40 polyadenylation signal
   4658..5246    -  rep_origin     ori: high-copy-number ColE1/pMB1/pBR322/pUC origin of replication
   5417..6277    -  CDS            AmpR: β-lactamase; bla; confers resistance to ampicillin, carbenicillin, and related antibiotics
   6278..6382    -  promoter       AmpR promoter: bla
   6477..6512    +  CDS            rop (fragment): Rop protein, which maintains plasmids at low copy number; rop
   6535..6865    +  promoter       SV40 promoter: SV40 enhancer and early promoter
   6988..7087    +  misc_feature   bom (fragment): basis of mobility region from pBR322
   7115..7543    -  rep_origin     f1 ori (sequence partly withheld): f1 bacteriophage origin of replication; arrow indicates direction of (+) strand synthesis
   7547..7704    -  CDS            lacZα (fragment): LacZα fragment of β-galactosidase; lacZ fragment
>Addgene plasmid #72158 | Sema4f.a-Fc-His | depositor full sequence | sequence record 138937 | Full sequence
GTCGAGGTCTCGACGGTATCGATTGACATTGATTATTGACTAGCTAGTTATTAATAGTAATCAATTACGG
GGTCATTAGTTCATAGCCCATATATGGAGTTCCGCGTTACATAACTTACGGTAAATGGCCCGCCTGGCTG
ACCGCCCAACGACCCCCGCCCATTGACGTCAATAATGACGTATGTTCCCATAGTAACGCCAATAGGGACT
TTCCATTGACGTCAATGGGTGGAGTATTTACGGTAAACTGCCCACTTGGCAGTACATCAAGTGTATCATA
TGCCAAGTCCGCCCCCTATTGACGTCAATGACGGTAAATGGCCCGCCTGGCATTATGCCCAGTACATGAC
CTTACGGGACTTTCCTACTTGGCAGTACATCTACGTATTAGTCATCGCTATTACCATGGTGATGCGGTTT
TGGCAGTACACCAATGGGCGTGGATAGCGGTTTGACTCACGGGGATTTCCAAGTCTCCACCCCATTGACG
TCAATGGGAGTTTGTTTTGGCACCAAAATCAACGGGACTTTCCAAAATGTCGTAATAACCCCGCCCCGTT
GACGCAAATGGGCGGTAGGCGTGTACGGTGGGAGGTCTATATAAGCAGAGCTCGTTTAGTGAACCGTCAG
ATCGCCTGGAGACGCCATCCACGCTGTTTTGACCTCCATAGAAGACACCGGGACCGATCCAGCCTCCGCG
GCCGGGAACGGTGCATTGGAACGCGGATTCCCCGTGCCAAGAGTGACGTAAGTACCGCCTATAGACTCTA
TAGGCACACCCCTTTGGCTCTTATGCATGCTATACTGTTTTTGGCTTGGGGCCTATACACCCCCGCTTCC
ATATGCTATAGGTGATGGTATAGCTTAGCCTATAGGTGTGGGTTATTGACCATTATTGACCACTCCCCTA
TTGGTGACGATACTTTCCATTACTAATCCATAACATGGCTCTTTGCCACAACTATCTCTATTGGCTATAT
GCCAATACTCTGTCCTTCAGAGACTGACACGGACTCTGTATTTTTACAGGATGGGGTCCCATTTATTATT
TACAAATTCACATATACAACAACGCCGTCCCCCGTGCCCGCAGTTTTTATTAAACATAGCGTGGGATCTC
CACGCGAATCTCGGGTACGTGTTCCGGACATGGGCTCTTCTCCGGTAGCGGCGGAGCTTCCACATCCGAG
CCCTGGTCCCATGCCTCCAGCGGCTCATGGTCGCTCGGCAGCTCCTTGCTCCTAACAGTGGAGGCCAGAC
TTAGGCACAGCACAATGCCCACCACCACCAGTGTGCCGCACAAGGCCGTGGCGGTAGGGTATGTGTCTGA
AAATGAGCTCGGAGATTGGGCTCGCACCGCTGACGCAGATGGAAGACTTAAGGCAGCGGCAGAAGAAGAT
GCAGGCAGCTGAGTTGTTGTATTCTGATAAGAGTCAGAGGTAACTCCCGTTGCGGTGCTGTTAACGGTGG
AGGGCAGTGTAGTCTGAGCAGTACTCGTTGCTGCCGCGCGCGCCACCAGACATAATAGCTGACAGACTAA
CAGACTGTTCCTTTCCATGGGTCTTTTCTGCAGAAGCTTGAATTCTCGAGGCCACCATGCTGGCCAGGGC
CGAGCGGCCCCGCCCGGGCCCCCGGCCGCCTCCGGTCTCTCTCTTCCCGCCGCCGTCGTCGCTGCTGCTG
CTGCTGCTGGCGATGCTGAGCGCCCCGGTGTGCGGCCGCGTCCCCCGCTCGGTGCCCAGAACCTCGCTGC
CCATCTCCGAGGCTGACTCCTATCTCACCCGGTTTGCGGCCCCTCATACGTACAATTACTCTGCTCTCCT
GGTGGATCCTGCTTCTCACACACTTTACGTCGGTGCACGGGACAGCATCTTCGCTTTAACCCTGCCCTTC
TCTGGGGAAAAGCCTCGAAGGATCGACTGGATGGTGCCCGAGACTCACAGACAGAACTGTAGGAAGAAAG
GCAAGAAAGAGGACGAATGTCACAATTTTATCCAGATTCTCGCCATTGCCAATGCCTCTCACCTCCTCAC
GTGTGGCACCTTCGCTTTTGATCCGAAGTGCGGGGTTATTGATGTGTCCAGTTTCCAGCAGGTTGAAAGA
CTTGAGAGTGGCCGGGGGAAATGTCCTTTTGAGCCAGCTCAACGGTCAGCAGCTGTAATGGCTGGGGGCG
TCCTCTACACCGCCACTGTGAAAAACTTCCTGGGGACAGAGCCGATTATCTCCCGAGCTGTGGGTCGAGC
TGAGGACTGGATTCGAACAGAGACCTTGTCATCCTGGCTTAATGCCCCAGCCTTTGTCGCAGCTATGGTC
CTGAGCCCGGCTGAGTGGGGGGATGAAGATGGAGACGATGAAATCTTCTTTTTCTTCACGGAGACCTCCC
GAGTCTTGGACTCATATGAGCGCATCAAGGTCCCACGAGTGGCCCGTGTGTGTGCGGGGGACCTTGGGGG
CCGGAAGACCCTTCAGCAGAGATGGACGACGTTTCTAAAGGCTGACCTGCTGTGTCCAGGGCCCGAGCAT
GGAAGGGCCTCGGGGGTTCTGCAGGATATGACAGAGCTTCGACCTCAGCCTGGCGCGGGGACCCCCCTCT
TTTATGGCATCTTTTCCTCCCAGTGGGAAGGAGCCGCCATTTCTGCTGTGTGTGCCTTCCGACCCCAAGA
CATCCGGGCAGTGCTGAATGGTCCCTTTAGAGAGCTAAAACATGACTGCAACAGGGGACTACCTGTCATG
GACAACGAGGTGCCCCAGCCCAGACCTGGAGAGTGCATCACCAACAACATGAAGTTCCAGCAGTTTGGAT
CCTCACTCTCCCTGCCAGACCGTGTGCTCACCTTTATCAGAGACCACCCGCTCATGGACAGGCCCGTGTT
TCCAGCTGATGGCCGCCCCCTGCTGGTCACTACGGATACAGCCTATCTCAGAGTTGTGGCTCACCGGGTG
ACCAGCCTCTCAGGGAAAGAATATGATGTGCTCTACCTAGGGACAGAGGATGGGCACCTCCACCGGGCTG
TGCGCATCGGAGCTCAGCTCAGTGTCCTGGAGGATCTGGCCTTGTTCCCGGAACCACAACCGGTTGAGAG
CATGAAATTGTACCATGATTGGCTCCTGGTGGGCTCCCATACTGAGGTGACACAAGTGAACACCAGCAAC
TGTGGCCGTCTCCAGAGCTGCTCAGAATGTATCCTGGCCCAGGATCCCGTGTGTGCCTGGAGCTTCCGGC
TCGATGCTTGTGTGGCCCATGCAGGCGAGCACCGTGGGATGGTTCAAGACATAGAGTCAGCAGATGTCTC
TTCTTTGTGTCCAAAAGAACCTGGAGAACATCCGGTAGTGTTTGAAGTTCCTGTGGCTACGGTGGGCCAC
GTGGTCCTGCCGTGCTCCCCCAGTTCTGCCTGGGCATCCTGTGTGTGGCACCAGCCCAGTGGAGTGACTT
CGCTCACCCCCCGAAGGGATGGACTAGAGGTGGTGGTGACCCCAGGGGCCATGGGGGCTTATGCTTGCGA
GTGTCAGGAGGGTGGAGCCGCCCGTGTGGTGGCTGCTTATAGCTTGGTGTGGGGCAGCCAGAGGGGGCCC
TCAAACCGGGCCCACACCGGCGCGCCTGACAAAACTCACACATGCCCACCGTGCCCAGCACCTGAACTCC
TGGGGGGACCGTCAGTCTTCCTCTTCCCCCCAAAACCCAAGGACACCCTCATGATCTCCCGGACCCCTGA
GGTCACATGCGTGGTGGTGGACGTGAGCCACGAAGACCCTGAGGTCAAGTTCAACTGGTACGTGGACGGC
GTGGAGGTGCATAATGCCAAGACAAAGCCGCGGGAGGAGCAGTACAACAGCACGTACCGTGTGGTCAGCG
TCCTCACCGTCCTGCACCAGGACTGGCTGAATGGCAAGGAGTACAAGTGCAAGGTCTCCAACAAAGCCCT
CCCAGCCCCCATCGAGAAAACCATCTCCAAAGCCAAAGGGCAGCCCCGAGAACCACAGGTGTATACCCTG
CCCCCATCCCGGGATGAGCTGACCAAGAACCAGGTCAGCCTGACCTGCCTGGTCAAAGGCTTCTATCCCA
GCGACATCGCCGTGGAGTGGGAGAGCAATGGGCAGCCGGAGAACAACTACAAGACCACGCCTCCCGTGCT
GGACTCCGACGGCTCCTTCTTCCTCTACAGCAAGCTCACCGTGGACAAGAGCAGGTGGCAGCAGGGGAAC
GTCTTCTCATGCTCCGTGATGCATGAGGCTCTGCACAACCACTACACGCAGAAGAGCCTCTCCCTGTCTC
CGGGTAAAGGCGGCCATCATCACCATCACCATTAATCTAGAGATCTTATTAAAGCAGAACTTGTTTATTG
CAGCTTATAATGGTTACAAATAAAGCAATAGCATCACAAATTTCACAAATAAAGCATTTTTTTCACTGCA
TTCTAGTTGTGGTTTGTCCAAACTCATCAATGTATCTTATCATGTCTGGTCGACTCTAGCTAGACTCTTC
CGCTTCCTCGCTCACTGACTCGCTGCGCTCGGTCGTTCGGCTGCGGCGAGCGGTATCAGCTCACTCAAAG
GCGGTAATACGGTTATCCACAGAATCAGGGGATAACGCAGGAAAGAACATGTGAGCAAAAGGCCAGCAAA
AGGCCAGGAACCGTAAAAAGGCCGCGTTGCTGGCGTTTTTCCATAGGCTCCGCCCCCCTGACGAGCATCA
CAAAAATCGACGCTCAAGTCAGAGGTGGCGAAACCCGACAGGACTATAAAGATACCAGGCGTTTCCCCCT
GGAAGCTCCCTCGTGCGCTCTCCTGTTCCGACCCTGCCGCTTACCGGATACCTGTCCGCCTTTCTCCCTT
CGGGAAGCGTGGCGCTTTCTCATAGCTCACGCTGTAGGTATCTCAGTTCGGTGTAGGTCGTTCGCTCCAA
GCTGGGCTGTGTGCACGAACCCCCCGTTCAGCCCGACCGCTGCGCCTTATCCGGTAACTATCGTCTTGAG
TCCAACCCGGTAAGACACGACTTATCGCCACTGGCAGCAGCCACTGGTAACAGGATTAGCAGAGCGAGGT
ATGTAGGCGGTGCTACAGAGTTCTTGAAGTGGTGGCCTAACTACGGCTACACTAGAAGAACAGTATTTGG
TATCTGCGCTCTGCTGAAGCCAGTTACCTTCGGAAAAAGAGTTGGTAGCTCTTGATCCGGCAAACAAACC
ACCGCTGGTAGCGGTGGTTTTTTTGTTTGCAAGCAGCAGATTACGCGCAGAAAAAAAGGATCTCAAGAAG
ATCCTTTGATCTTTTCTACGGGGTCTGACGCTCAGTGGAACGAAAACTCACGTTAAGGGATTTTGGTCAT
GAGATTATCAAAAAGGATCTTCACCTAGATCCTTTTAAATTAAAAATGAAGTTTTAAATCAATCTAAAGT
ATATATGAGTAAACTTGGTCTGACAGTTACCAATGCTTAATCAGTGAGGCACCTATCTCAGCGATCTGTC
TATTTCGTTCATCCATAGTTGCCTGACTCCCCGTCGTGTAGATAACTACGATACGGGAGGGCTTACCATC
TGGCCCCAGTGCTGCAATGATACCGCGAGACCCACGCTCACCGGCTCCAGATTTATCAGCAATAAACCAG
CCAGCCGGAAGGGCCGAGCGCAGAAGTGGTCCTGCAACTTTATCCGCCTCCATCCAGTCTATTAATTGTT
GCCGGGAAGCTAGAGTAAGTAGTTCGCCAGTTAATAGTTTGCGCAACGTTGTTGCCATTGCTACAGGCAT
CGTGGTGTCACGCTCGTCGTTTGGTATGGCTTCATTCAGCTCCGGTTCCCAACGATCAAGGCGAGTTACA
TGATCCCCCATGTTGTGCAAAAAAGCGGTTAGCTCCTTCGGTCCTCCGATCGTTGTCAGAAGTAAGTTGG
CCGCAGTGTTATCACTCATGGTTATGGCAGCACTGCATAATTCTCTTACTGTCATGCCATCCGTAAGATG
CTTTTCTGTGACTGGTGAGTACTCAACCAAGTCATTCTGAGAATAGTGTATGCGGCGACCGAGTTGCTCT
TGCCCGGCGTCAATACGGGATAATACCGCGCCACATAGCAGAACTTTAAAAGTGCTCATCATTGGAAAAC
GTTCTTCGGGGCGAAAACTCTCAAGGATCTTACCGCTGTTGAGATCCAGTTCGATGTAACCCACTCGTGC
ACCCAACTGATCTTCAGCATCTTTTACTTTCACCAGCGTTTCTGGGTGAGCAAAAACAGGAAGGCAAAAT
GCCGCAAAAAAGGGAATAAGGGCGACACGGAAATGTTGAATACTCATACTCTTCCTTTTTCAATATTATT
GAAGCATTTATCAGGGTTATTGTCTCATGAGCGGATACATATTTGAATGTATTTAGAAAAATAAACAAAT
AGGGGTTCCGCGCACATTTCCCCGAAAAGTGCCACCTGACGTCTAAGAAACCATTATTATCATGACATTA
ACCTATAAAAATAGGCGTATCACGAGGCCCTTTCGTCTCGCGCGTTTCGGTGATGACGGTGAAAACCTCT
GACACATGCAGCTCCCGGAGGAATGTGTGTCAGTTAGGGTGTGGAAAGTCCCCAGGCTCCCCAGGCAGGC
AGAAGTATGCAAAGCATGCATCTCAATTAGTCAGCAACCAGGTGTGGAAAGTCCCCAGGCTCCCCAGCAG
GCAGAAGTATGCAAAGCATGCATCTCAATTAGTCAGCAACCATAGTCCCGCCCCTAACTCCGCCCATCCC
GCCCCTAACTCCGCCCAGTTCCGCCCATTCTCCGCCCCATGGCTGACTAATTTTTTTTATTTATGCAGAG
GCCGAGGCCGCCTCTGCCTCTGAGCTATTCCAGAAGTAGTGAGGAGGCTTTTTTGGAGGCCTAGGCTTTT
GCAAAAAGCTCCCGGGAGCTTGTATATCCATTTTCGTCCCGGAGACGGTCACAGCTTGTCTGTAAGCGGA
TGCCGGGAGCAGACAAGCCCGTCAGGGCGCGTCAGCGGGTGTTGGCGGGTGTCGGGGCTGGCTTAACTAT
GCGGCATCAGAGCAGATTGTACTGAGAGTGCACCATATGCGGTGTGAAATACCGCACAGATGCGTAAGGA
GAAAATACCGCATCAGGAAATTGTAAGCGTTAATATTTTGTTAAAATTCGCGTTAAATTTTTGTTAAATC
AGCTCATTTTTTAACCAATAGGCCGAAATCGGCAAAATCCCTTATAAATCAAAAGAATAGACCGAGATAG
GGT
[37 nt withheld, positions 7214-7250]
AAAGAACGTGGACTCCAACGTCAAAGG
[49 nt withheld, positions 7278-7326]
T
[91 nt withheld, positions 7328-7418]
G
[124 nt withheld, positions 7420-7543]
CCATTCGCCATTCAGGCTGCGCAACTGTTGGGAAGGGCGATCGGTGCGGGCCTCTTCGCTATTACGCCAG
CTGGCGAAAGGGGGATGTGCTGCAAGGCGATTAAGTTGGGTAACGCCAGGGTTTTCCCAGTCACGACGTT
GTAAAACGACGGCCAGTGAATT
