>Addgene plasmid #72158 | Sema4f.a-Fc-His | addgene partial sequence | sequence record 138935 | pMRB101-F 5'-aagatgcaggcagctgagtt-3'
ACGGTGGAGGGCAGTGTAGTCTGAGCAGTACTCGTTGCTGCCGCGCGCGCCACCAGACATAATAGCTGAC
AGACTAACAGACTGTTCCTTTCCATGGGTCTTTTCTGCAGAAGCTTGAATTCTCGAGGCCACCATGCTGG
CCAGGGCCGAGCGGCCCCGCCCGGGCCCCCGGCCGCCTCCGGTCTCTCTCTTCCCGCCGCCGTCGTCGCT
GCTGCTGCTGCTGCTGGCGATGCTGAGCGCCCCGGTGTGCGGCCGCGTCCCCCGCTCGGTGCCCAGAACC
TCGCTGCCCATCTCCGAGGCTGACTCCTATCTCACCCGGTTTGCGGCCCCTCATACGTACAATTACTCTG
CTCTCCTGGTGGATCCTGCTTCTCACACACTTTACGTCGGTGCACGGGACAGCATCTTCGCTTTAACCCT
GCCCTTCTCTGGGGAAAAGCCTCGAAGGATCGACTGGATGGTGCCCGAGACTCACAGACAGAACTGTAGG
AAGAAAGGCAAGAAAGAGGACGAATGTCACAATTTTATCCAGATTCTCGCCATTGCCAATGCCTCTCACC
TCCTCACGTGTGGCACCTTCGCTTTTGATCCGAAGTGCGGGGTTATTGATGTGTCCAGTTTCCAGCAGGT
TGAAAGACTTGAGAGTGGCCGGGGGAAATGTCCTTTTGAGCCAGCTCAACGGTCAGCAGCTGTAATGGCT
GGGGGCGTCCTCTACACCGCCACTGTGAAAAACTTCCTGGGGACAGAGCCGATTATCTCCCGAGCTGTGG
