>Addgene plasmid #72158 | Sema4f.a-Fc-His | addgene partial sequence | sequence record 138936 | SV40pA-R 5'-GAAATTTGTGATGCTATTGC-3'
ATAAGATCTCTAGATTAATGGTGATGGTGATGATGGCCGCCTTTACCCGGAGACAGGGAGAGGCTCTTCT
GCGTGTAGTGGTTGTGCAGAGCCTCATGCATCACGGAGCATGAGAAGACGTTCCCCTGCTGCCACCTGCT
CTTGTCCACGGTGAGCTTGCTGTAGAGGAAGAAGGAGCCGTCGGAGTCCAGCACGGGAGGCGTGGTCTTG
TAGTTGTTCTCCGGCTGCCCATTGCTCTCCCACTCCACGGCGATGTCGCTGGGATAGAAGCCTTTGACCA
GGCAGGTCAGGCTGACCTGGTTCTTGGTCAGCTCATCCCGGGATGGGGGCAGGGTATACACCTGTGGTTC
TCGGGGCTGCCCTTTGGCTTTGGAGATGGTTTTCTCGATGGGGGCTGGGAGGGCTTTGTTGGAGACCTTG
CACTTGTACTCCTTGCCATTCAGCCAGTCCTGGTGCAGGACGGTGAGGACGCTGACCACACGGTACGTGC
TGTTGTACTGCTCCTCCCGCGGCTTTGTCTTGGCATTATGCACCTCCACGCCGTCCACGTACCAGTTGAA
CTTGACCTCAGGGTCTTCGTGGCTCACGTCCACCACCACGCATGTGACCTCAGGGGTCCGGGAGATCATG
AGGGTGTCCTTGGGTTTTGGGGGGAAGAGGAAGACTGACGGTCCCCCCAGGAGTTCAGGTGCTGGGCACG
GTGGGCATGTGTGAGTTTTGTCAGGCGCGCCGGTGTGGGCCCGGTTTGAGGGCCCCCTCTGGCTGCCCCA
CACCAAGCTATAAGCAGCCACCACACGGGCGGCTCCACCCTCCTGACACTCGCAAGCATAAGCCCCCATG
GCCCCTGGG
